>Addgene plasmid #219042 | SFFV-IRF4-Brd 64 | addgene full sequence | sequence record 449882 | Addgene NGS Result
CCCATCTCTCTCCTTCTAGCCTCCGCTAGTCAAAATTTTTGGCGTACTCACCAGTCGCCGCCCCTCGCCT
CTTGCCGTGCGCGCTTCAGCAAGCCGAGTCCTGCGTCGAGAGAGCTCCTCTGGTTTCCCTTTCGCTTTCA
AGTCCCTGTTCGGGCGCCACTGCTAGAGATTTTCCACACTGACTAAAAGGGTCTGAGGGATCTCTAGTTA
CCAGAGTCACACAACAGACGGGCACACACTACTTGAAGCACTCAAGGCAAGCTTTATTGAGGCTTAAGCA
GTGGGTTCCCTAGTTAGCCAGAGAGCTCCCAGGCTCAGATCTGGTCTAACCAGAGAGACCCGTTTATGTA
TCGAGCTAGGCACTTAAATACAATATCTCTGCAATGCGGCAATTCAGTGGTTCGTCCAATCCATGTCAGA
CCCGTCTGTTGCCTTCCTAATAAGGCACGATCGTACCACCTTACTTCCACCAATCGGCATGCACGGTGCT
TTTTCTCTCCTTGTAAGGCATGTTGCTAACTCATCGTTACCATGTTGCAAGACTACAAGAGTATTGCATA
AGACTACATTAAGCTTGCAGCTCCAGCTTTTGTTCCCTTTAGTGAGGGTTAATTGCGCGCTTGGCGTAAT
CATGGTCATAGCTGTTTCCTGTGTGAAATTGTTATCCGCTCACAATTCCACACAACATACGAGCCGGAAG
CATAAAGTGTAAAGCCTGGGGTGCCTAATGAGTGAGCTAACTCACATTAATTGCGTTGCGCTCACTGCCC
GCTTTCCAGTCGGGAAACCTGTCGTGCCAGCTGCATTAATGAATCGGCCAACGCGCGGGGAGAGGCGGTT
TGCGTATTGGGCGCTCTTCCGCTTCCTCGCTCACTGACTCGCTGCGCTCGGTCGTTCGGCTGCGGCGAGC
GGTATCAGCTCACTCAAAGGCGGTAATACGGTTATCCACAGAATCAGGGGATAACGCAGGAAAGAACATG
TGAGCAAAAGGCCAGCAAAAGGCCAGGAACCGTAAAAAGGCCGCGTTGCTGGCGTTTTTCCATAGGCTCC
GCCCCCCTGACGAGCATCACAAAAATCGACGCTCAAGTCAGAGGTGGCGAAACCCGACAGGACTATAAAG
ATACCAGGCGTTTCCCCCTGGAAGCTCCCTCGTGCGCTCTCCTGTTCCGACCCTGCCGCTTACCGGATAC
CTGTCCGCCTTTCTCCCTTCGGGAAGCGTGGCGCTTTCTCATAGCTCACGCTGTAGGTATCTCAGTTCGG
TGTAGGTCGTTCGCTCCAAGCTGGGCTGTGTGCACGAACCCCCCGTTCAGCCCGACCGCTGCGCCTTATC
CGGTAACTATCGTCTTGAGTCCAACCCGGTAAGACACGACTTATCGCCACTGGCAGCAGCCACTGGTAAC
AGGATTAGCAGAGCGAGGTATGTAGGCGGTGCTACAGAGTTCTTGAAGTGGTGGCCTAACTACGGCTACA
CTAGAAGAACAGTATTTGGTATCTGCGCTCTGCTGAAGCCAGTTACCTTCGGAAAAAGAGTTGGTAGCTC
TTGATCCGGCAAACAAACCACCGCTGGTAGCGGTGGTTTTTTTGTTTGCAAGCAGCAGATTACGCGCAGA
AAAAAAGGATCTCAAGAAGATCCTTTGATCTTTTCTACGGGGTCTGACGCTCAGTGGAACGAAAACTCAC
GTTAAGGGATTTTGGTCATGAGATTATCAAAAAGGATCTTCACCTAGATCCTTTTAAATTAAAAATGAAG
TTTTAAATCAATCTAAAGTATATATGAGTAAACTTGGTCTGACAGTTACCAATGCTTAATCAGTGAGGCA
CCTATCTCAGCGATCTGTCTATTTCGTTCATCCATAGTTGCCTGACTCCCCGTCGTGTAGATAACTACGA
TACGGGAGGGCTTACCATCTGGCCCCAGTGCTGCAATGATACCGCGAGACCCACGCTCACCGGCTCCAGA
TTTATCAGCAATAAACCAGCCAGCCGGAAGGGCCGAGCGCAGAAGTGGTCCTGCAACTTTATCCGCCTCC
ATCCAGTCTATTAATTGTTGCCGGGAAGCTAGAGTAAGTAGTTCGCCAGTTAATAGTTTGCGCAACGTTG
TTGCCATTGCTACAGGCATCGTGGTGTCACGCTCGTCGTTTGGTATGGCTTCATTCAGCTCCGGTTCCCA
ACGATCAAGGCGAGTTACATGATCCCCCATGTTGTGCAAAAAAGCGGTTAGCTCCTTCGGTCCTCCGATC
GTTGTCAGAAGTAAGTTGGCCGCAGTGTTATCACTCATGGTTATGGCAGCACTGCATAATTCTCTTACTG
TCATGCCATCCGTAAGATGCTTTTCTGTGACTGGTGAGTACTCAACCAAGTCATTCTGAGAATAGTGTAT
GCGGCGACCGAGTTGCTCTTGCCCGGCGTCAATACGGGATAATACCGCGCCACATAGCAGAACTTTAAAA
GTGCTCATCATTGGAAAACGTTCTTCGGGGCGAAAACTCTCAAGGATCTTACCGCTGTTGAGATCCAGTT
CGATGTAACCCACTCGTGCACCCAACTGATCTTCAGCATCTTTTACTTTCACCAGCGTTTCTGGGTGAGC
AAAAACAGGAAGGCAAAATGCCGCAAAAAAGGGAATAAGGGCGACACGGAAATGTTGAATACTCATACTC
TTCCTTTTTCAATATTATTGAAGCATTTATCAGGGTTATTGTCTCATGAGCGGATACATATTTGAATGTA
TTTAGAAAAATAAACAAATAGGGGTTCCGCGCACATTTCCCCGAAAAGTGCCACCTAAATTGTAAGCGTT
AATATTTTGTTAAAATTCGCGTTAAATTTTTGTTAAATCAGCTCATTTTTTAACCAATAGGCCGAAATCG
GCAAAATCCCTTATAAATCAAAAGAATAGACCGAGATAGGGT
[37 nt withheld, positions 2913-2949]
AAAGAACGTGGACTCCAACGTCAAAGG
[49 nt withheld, positions 2977-3025]
T
[91 nt withheld, positions 3027-3117]
G
[124 nt withheld, positions 3119-3242]
CCCATTCGCCATTCAGGCTGCGCAACTGTTGGGAAGGGCGATCGGTGCGGGCCTCTTCGCTATTACGCCA
GCTGGCGAAAGGGGGATGTGCTGCAAGGCGATTAAGTTGGGTAACGCCAGGGTTTTCCCAGTCACGACGT
TGTAAAACGACGGCCAGTGAGCGCGCGTAATACGACTCACTATAGGGCGAATTGGGTACGTCCCTAGGCC
TCCAAAAAAGCCTCCTCACTACTTCTGGAATAGCTCAGAGGCCGAGGCGGCCTCGGCCTCTGCATAAATA
AAAAAAATTAGTCAGCCATGGGGCGGAGAATGGGCGGAACTGGGCGGAGTTAGGGGCGGGATGGGCGGAG
TTAGGGGCGGGATAGCTAGAGCCAGACATGATAAGATACATTGATGAGTTTGGACAAACCACAACTAGAA
TGCAGTGAAAAAAATGCTTTATTTGTGAAATTTGTGATGCTATTGCTTTATTTGTAACCATTATAAGCTG
CAATAAACAAGTTCCTCTCACTCTCTGATATTCATTTCTTTGCAAGTTATAAATACTGAATAATAAGATG
ACATGAACTACTACTGCTAGAGATTTTCCACACTGACTAAAAGGGTCTGAGGGATCTCTAGTTACCAGAG
TCACACAACAGACGGGCACACACTACTTGAAGCACTCAAGGCAAGCTTTATTGAGGCTTAAGCAGTGGGT
TCCCTAGTTAGCCAGAGAGCTCCCAGGCTCAGATCTGGTCTAACCAGAGAGACCCAGTACAAGCAAAAAG
CAGATCTTGTCTTCGTTGGGAGTGAATTAGCCCTTCCAGTCCCCCCTTTTCTTTTAAAAAGTGGCTAAGA
TCTACAGCTGCCTTGTAAGTCATTGGTCTAGAAGCGCTAACTGGGTTGTACATCTAGAAGGTACAGCTTG
ATATCGAATTGCAAAGGACGTCAGCTTCCCCGACAACACCACGGAATTATCAGTGCCCAGCAACCTAGCC
CCTGTCCAGCAGCGGGCAAGGCAGGCGGCGATGAGTTCTGCCGTGGCGATCGGGAGGGGGAAAGCGAAAG
TCCCAGAAAGGAGTTGACAGGTGGTGGCAATGCCCCAGCCAGTGGGGGTTGCGTCAGCAAACACAGAGCA
CACCACGCCACGTTGACGGACAACGGGCCACAACTCCTCATAAAGAGACAGCAACCAGGATTTATACAAG
GAGGAGAAAACGAAAGCCGTACGGGAAGCAATAGCATGATACAGAGGCATTAAAGCAGCATATCCACACA
GCGTAAAAGGAGCAACATAGTTAAGAATATCAGTCAATCTTTCACAAATTTTGTAATCCAGAGGTTGATT
AACAGGAACAGAGCGTAAATAACGGGAAAGTTTCTTAACATGTTTGTCTTGTGGCAATACACCTGAACTA
GTAATTACATATCCCTAAAAATGTAAATGATTGCCCCACCATTTTGTTTTATTAACATTTAAATGTATAC
CCAAATCAAGAAAAACAGAACAAATATGGGAATAAATGGCGGTAAGATGCTCGAATTCCTGCAGCCCGGG
GGATCCGACCGGTTCATTCTTGAATAGAGGAATGGCGGATAGATCTGTGGTAATCTTCTGGATTGCTGAT
GTGTTCTGGTAAATCGTAGCCCCTCAGGAAATGTCCACTGTTTTGTTGAGCAAAATAATATAGTTGTCTG
GCTAGCAGAGGTTCTACGTGAGCTGTGATGAGCTTTCTTTGCCTCTGAGGGTCTGGAAACTCCTCTCCAA
AGCATAGAGTCACCTGGAATCTTGGCAGGGAGCGGCCGTGGTGAGCAAACGCTTGCAGCTCTGACAAGAA
CTGCTGTGTGTCAAAGAGCTTGCAGGTCTGGTCTCTCTCCAGTTTGTTGGGCCGGTCGTTGCACAGCGCC
AGGGGCCCGTCCCAGTAGATCCTGCTCTGGCACAGTCTTTTCGCATAGAGCCCGTCGGGGGCCATCCAGA
GGACCACGCCCCTCTCCAGGTGGCTCAGCAGCTTCTCAATGTTTTTCCTCTGGCCATTGTCCTCTGGGTA
GGGGAACAGGACCTGGTCCAGGTTGCTGGCGTCATACGTATGTCCATGGGAGATCCGGCAGCCCTCGGGG
CTGGACGTGGTCAGCTCCTTCACGAGGATTTCCCGGTAGTACAGGCAGATGTGCAGCCGGCAGTCTGAGA
ACGCCAAGGCTTCGGCAGACCTTATGCTTGGCTCTGTGGGGACTCCGGGAGCCTGGGA
[69 nt withheld, positions 5471-5539]
GTGGTGGCCGCGGGGTCCAAACGTCATGGGACATTGGTACGGGATTTCCGGGTGTGGCTGATCCGGGACG
TAGTCCCTCCAGCTTCGGTCGAGGGGTGGCATCATGTAGTTGTGAACCTGCTGGGCTGGGAGCGAAGGGT
AAGGCGTTGTCATGGTGTAGGGGTGGCTCATGGACATCTGCGGGTCCTCCAAGGTGAGCTGCTTGGCTCC
TTTTTTGGCTCCCTCAGGAACAATCCTGTACACTTTGTACGGGTCTGAGATGTCCAGCTGGCTCCGCTCA
ACCAGTTCCTCAAAGTCATTGCTCTTGTTCAAAGCGCACCGCAGGCGCGTCTTCCAGGTGGGAGGGTCCG
GCTTGTCGATGCCTTCTCGGAACTTTCCTTTAAACAGTGCCCAAGCCTTGAAGAGCGCGGCGTCCTCCTC
GCGGTTGTAGTCCTGCTTGCCCGCGTGCTTCCAGGGGATGCGGAAGATGCTCTTCTCCTCGTTCTCCCAC
ACCAGCCCGGGGTACTTGCCGCTGTCGATCTGGTCGATCAGCCACTGGCGGAGCTTCCCGTTGCCGCAGC
TCACCGCGCTCATGCCGAACTCTCCGCCTCGGCCGCCGCCCTCCAGGTTCATTTCCAACCGCGGGCTAGC
GGATCCGTCGACGGTATCGATAAGCTTGATTCGACCGGCCGACTCAGTCTGTCGGAGGACTGGCGCGCCG
AGTGAGGGGTTGTGAGCTCTTTTATAGAGCTCGGGAAGCAGAAGCGCGCGAACAGAAGCGAGAAGCAGGC
TGATTGGTTAATTCAAATAAGGCGCAGGGTCATTTCAGGTCCTTGGGGGAGCCTGGAAACATCTGATGGG
TCTTAAGAAACTGCTGAGGGTTGGGCCATATCTGGGGACCATCTGTTCTTGGCCTCGGGCCGGGGCCGAA
ACTGCGGTGACCATCTGTTCTTGGCCCCGGGCCGGGGCCGAAACTGCTCACCGCAGATATCCTGTTTGGC
CCAACGTTAGCTATTTTCATGTACCCGCCCTTGATCTGAACTTCTCTATTCTTGGTTTGGTATTTTTCCA
TGCCTTGCAAAATGGCGTTACTGCAGCCAGCTCGAGGCTAGTCTCGTGATCGATAAAATTTTGAATTTTT
GTAATTTGTTTTTGTAATTCTTTAGTTTGTATGTCTGTTGCTATTATGTCTACTATTCTTTCCCCTGCAC
TGTACCCCCCAATCCCCCCTTTTCTTTTAAAAGTTAACCGATACCGTCGAGATCCGTTCACTAATCGAAT
GGATCTGTCTCTGTCTCTCTCTCCACCTTCTTCTTCTATTCCTTCGGGCCTGTCGGGTCCCCTCGGGGTT
GGGAGGTGGGTCTGAAACGATAATGGTGAATATCCCTGCCTAACTCTATTCACTATAGAAAGTACAGCAA
AAACTATTCTTAAACCTACCAAGCCTCCTACTATCATTATGAATAATTTTATATACCACAGCCAATTTGT
TATGTTAAACCAATTCCACAAACTTGCCCATTTATCTAATTCCAATAATTCTTGTTCATTCTTTTCTTGC
TGGTTTTGCGATTCTTCAATTAAGGAGTGTATTAAGCTTGTGTAATTGTTAATTTCTCTGTCCCACTCCA
TCCAGGTCGTGTGATTCCAAATCTGTTCCAGAGATTTATTACTCCAACTAGCATTCCAAGGCACAGCAGT
GGTGCAAATGAGTTTTCCAGAGCAACCCCAAATCCCCAGGAGCTGTTGATCCTTTAGGTATCTTTCCACA
GCCAGGATTCTTGCCTGGAGCTGCTTGATGCCCCAGACTGTGAGTTGCAACAGATGCTGTTGCGCCTCAA
TAGCCCTCAGCAAATTGTTCTGCTGCTGCACTATACCAGACAATAATTGTCTGGCCTGTACCGTCAGCGT
CATTGACGCTGCGCCCATAGTGCTTCCTGCTGCTCCCAAGAACCCAAGGAACAAAGCTCCTATTCCCACT
GCTCTTTTTTCTCTCTGCACCACTCTTCTCTTTGCCTTGGTGGGTGCTACTCCTAATGGTTCAATTTTTA
CTACTTTATATTTATATAATTCACTTCTCCAATTGTCCCTCATATCTCCTCCTCCAGGTCTGAAGATCAG
CGGCCGCTTGCTGTGCGGTGGTCTTACTTTTGTTTTGCTCTTCCTCTATCTTGTCTAAAGCTTCCTTGGT
GTCTTTTATCTCTATCCTTTGATGCACACAATAGAGGGTTGCTACTGTATTATATAATGATCTAAGTTCT
TCTGATCCTGTCTGAAGGGATGGTTGTAGCTGTCCCAGTATTTGTCTACAGCCTTCTGATGTTTCTAACA
GGCCAGGATTAACTGCGAATCGTTCTAGCTCCCTGCTTGCCCATACTATATGTTTTAATTTATATTTTTT
CTTTCCCCCTGGCCTTAACCGAATTTTTTCCCATCGCGATCTAATTCTCCCCCGCTTAATACTGACGCTC
TCGCA
Features (pLannotate 1.2.2; 28 found; start..end, strand, type, name):
    161..341     -  LTR            5' LTR (truncated): truncated 5' long terminal repeat (LTR) from HIV-1
    342..568     -  promoter       RSV promoter: Rous sarcoma virus enhancer/promoter
    596..614     -  promoter       T3 promoter: promoter for bacteriophage T3 RNA polymerase
    659..675     -  protein_bind   lac operator: The lac repressor binds to the lac operator to inhibit transcription in E. coli. This inhibition can be relieved by adding lactose or isopropyl-β-D-thiogalactopyranoside (IPTG). lac repressor encoded by lacI
    683..713     -  promoter       lac promoter: promoter for the E. coli lac operon
    728..749     -  protein_bind   CAP binding site: CAP binding activates transcription in the presence of cAMP. E. coli catabolite activator protein
    762..854     -  CDS            lacI (fragment): lac repressor; lacI; The lac repressor binds to the lac operator to inhibit transcription in E. coli. This inhibition can be relieved by adding lactose or isopropyl-β-D-thiogalactopyranoside (IPTG).
   1037..1625    -  rep_origin     ori: high-copy-number ColE1/pMB1/pBR322/pUC origin of replication
   1796..2656    -  CDS            AmpR: β-lactamase; bla; confers resistance to ampicillin, carbenicillin, and related antibiotics
   2657..2761    -  promoter       AmpR promoter: bla
   2814..3242    -  rep_origin     f1 ori (sequence partly withheld): f1 bacteriophage origin of replication; arrow indicates direction of (+) strand synthesis
   3247..3402    -  CDS            lacZα (fragment): LacZα fragment of β-galactosidase; lacZ fragment
   3410..3428    +  promoter       T7 promoter: promoter for bacteriophage T7 RNA polymerase
   3449..3584    -  rep_origin     SV40 ori: SV40 origin of replication
   3624..3745    -  polyA_signal   SV40 poly(A) signal: SV40 polyadenylation signal
   3817..4050    -  LTR            3' LTR (ΔU3): self-inactivating 3' long terminal repeat (LTR) from HIV-1
   4052..4111    -  CDS            nef (fragment): NEF_HV1Z2 - Experimental evidence at protein level: Swiss-Prot protein existence level 1. Extracellular Nef protein targets CD4(+) T-lymphocytes for apoptosis by interacting with CXCR4 surface receptors. From Human immunodeficiency virus type 1 group M subtype D (isolate Z2/CDC-Z34) (HIV-1).
   4169..4572    -  misc_feature   WPRE: woodchuck hepatitis virus posttranscriptional regulatory element
   4704..4763    -  CDS            S (fragment): HBSAG_WHV6 - Experimental evidence at transcript level: Swiss-Prot protein existence level 2. The middle envelope protein plays an important role in the budding of the virion. It is involved in the induction of budding in a nucleocapsid independent way. In this process the majority of envelope proteins bud to form subviral lipoprotein particles of 22 nm of diameter that do not contain a nucleocapsid (By similarity). From Woodchuck hepatitis B virus (isolate w64/pWS23) (WHV).
   4763..4788    -  misc_feature   MCS (fragment): pBluescript multiple cloning site
   4799..6151    -  CDS            IRF4 (sequence partly withheld): IRF4_HUMAN - Also known as MUM1. Experimental evidence at protein level: Swiss-Prot protein existence level 1. Transcriptional activator. Binds to the interferon-stimulated response element (ISRE) of the MHC class I promoter. Binds the immunoglobulin lambda light chain enhancer, together with PU.1. Probably plays a role in ISRE-targeted signal transduction mechanisms specific to lymphoid cells. Involved in CD8(+) dendritic cell differentiation by forming a complex with the BATF-JUNB heterodimer in immune cells, leading to recognition of AICE sequence (5'-TGAnTCA/GAAA- 3'), an immune-specific r
   6176..6199    -  misc_feature   MCS (fragment): pBluescript multiple cloning site
   6209..6610    -  promoter       SFFV promoter: spleen focus-forming virus long terminal repeat (LTR) promoter
   6644..6761    -  misc_feature   cPPT/CTS: central polypurine tract and central termination sequence of HIV-1
   6780..6880    -  CDS            Rev (fragment): human immunodeficiency virus 1 (HIV-1) Rev protein; rev; enhances nuclear export of unspliced and incompletely spliced viral mRNAs
   7257..7490    -  misc_feature   RRE: The Rev response element (RRE) of HIV-1 allows for Rev-dependent mRNA export from the nucleus to the cytoplasm.
   7636..5       -  CDS            HIV-1 gag (fragment) (across the origin): gag protein from human immunodeficiency virus 1; gag
   7983..114     -  misc_feature   HIV-1 Ψ (across the origin): packaging signal of human immunodeficiency virus type 1
