[The description below was written by a language model from this plasmid's Addgene catalogue record and pLannotate feature annotations shown in this document.]
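Description:
SFFV-IRF4-Brd 64 is a lentiviral transfer plasmid built on the SFFV-MCS backbone that expresses human IRF4, an interferon regulatory factor family transcription factor, together with a construct-specific DNA barcode. It is maintained in E. coli through a high-copy ColE1/pUC-type origin and selected with ampicillin via the β-lactamase gene. An f1 origin, an SV40 origin and remnants of a pBluescript-type cloning region (lac promoter/operator, lacZα and lacI fragments, T3 and T7 promoters) are also annotated in the bacterial portion of the roughly 8 kb sequence.

The viral cassette has a third-generation, self-inactivating layout. An RSV enhancer/promoter is fused to a truncated HIV-1 5' LTR to drive genomic RNA production in packaging cells, followed by the Ψ packaging signal with an adjoining gag fragment, the Rev response element for nuclear export of the unspliced genome, and the cPPT/CTS, which aids nuclear import of the reverse-transcribed genome. Downstream, the spleen focus-forming virus (SFFV) promoter, a strong promoter commonly used in haematopoietic cells, drives the IRF4 coding sequence, which was inserted between preserved restriction sites. A WPRE follows to enhance transcript stability and expression, then the ΔU3 3' LTR and an SV40 polyadenylation signal. According to the depositor, the barcode sits in an XbaI site after the WPRE (SFFV–TF–WPRE–barcode), which should place it within the 3' end of the transcript, although it is not annotated as a separate feature in the table. No mammalian selection marker or fluorescent reporter is annotated.

The plasmid belongs to a barcoded transcription factor collection made for combinatorial screening in immune cell reprogramming, where the barcode identifies which factor was delivered to transduced cells.
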