Addgene plasmid #219042: SFFV-IRF4-Brd 64
Purpose: Transcription factor IRF4 with a specific barcode assigned.
Depositing lab: Filipe Pereira. Depositing organization: Center for Neuroscience and Cell Biology, University of Coimbra. Publication: A combinatorial transcription factor screening platform for immune cell reprogramming. Kurochkin I, Altman AR, Caiado I, Pertiga-Cabral D, Halitzki E, Minaeva M, Zimmermannova O, Henriques-Oliveira L, Klein D, Nair M, Oliveira D, Cajal LR, Knittel R, Feick C, Ringner M, Martin M, Cirovic B, Pires CF, Rosa FF, Sitnicka E, Theis FJ, Pereira CF. Cell Syst. 2026 Jan 21;17(1):101457. doi: 10.1016/j.cels.2025.101457. Epub 2026 Jan 14. PubMed 41539305.
Backbone
  Vector backbone: SFFV-MCS
  Backbone size w/o insert (bp): 6638
  Vector type: Lentiviral
Growth in bacteria
  Bacterial resistance: Ampicillin, 100 μg/mL
  Growth temperature: 37°C
  Growth strain: NEB Stable
  Copy number: High Copy
Gene/Insert
  Gene/Insert name: IRF4
  Species: H. sapiens (human)
  Insert size (bp): 1356
  Entrez Gene: IRF4 (a.k.a. LSIRF, MUM1, NF-EM5, SHEP8)
  Promoter: The spleen focus-forming virus (SFFV) promoter
  Cloning method: Restriction Enzyme; 5′ cloning site Bsp119I (not destroyed); 3′ cloning site BstHI (not destroyed)
Terms and licenses: Academic/Nonprofit Terms; Industry Terms: Not Available to Industry
Depositor comments: Barcode sequence cloned into XbaI restriction site. Design of plasmid is as follows: SFFV-[TF sequence]-WPRE-[Barcode sequence].
How to cite: SFFV-IRF4-Brd 64 was a gift from Filipe Pereira (Addgene plasmid # 219042 ; http://n2t.net/addgene:219042 ; RRID:Addgene_219042)
