>Addgene plasmid #219042 | SFFV-IRF4-Brd 64 | depositor partial sequence | sequence record 427606 | TF ORF
ATGAACCTGGAGGGCGGCGGCCGAGGCGGAGAGTTCGGCATGAGCGCGGTGAGCTGCGGCAACGGGAAGC
TCCGCCAGTGGCTGATCGACCAGATCGACAGCGGCAAGTACCCCGGGCTGGTGTGGGAGAACGAGGAGAA
GAGCATCTTCCGCATCCCCTGGAAGCACGCGGGCAAGCAGGACTACAACCGCGAGGAGGACGCCGCGCTC
TTCAAGGCTTGGGCACTGTTTAAAGGAAAGTTCCGAGAAGGCATCGACAAGCCGGACCCTCCCACCTGGA
AGACGCGCCTGCGGTGCGCTTTGAACAAGAGCAATGACTTTGAGGAACTGGTTGAGCGGAGCCAGCTGGA
CATCTCAGACCCGTACAAAGTGTACAGGATTGTTCCTGAGGGAGCCAAAAAAGGAGCCAAGCAGCTCACC
TTGGAGGACCCGCAGATGTCCATGAGCCACCCCTACACCATGACAACGCCTTACCCTTCGCTCCCAGCCC
AGCAGGTTCACAACTACATGATGCCACCCCTCGACCGAAGCTGGAGGGACTACGTCCCGGATCAGCCACA
CCCGGAAATCCCGTACCAATGTCCCATGACGTTTGGACCCCGCGGCCACCAC
[69 nt withheld, positions 613-681]
TCCCAGGCTCCCGGAGTCCCCACAGAGCCAAGCATAAGGTCTGCCGAAGCCTTGGCGTTCTCAGACTGCC
GGCTGCACATCTGCCTGTACTACCGGGAAATCCTCGTGAAGGAGCTGACCACGTCCAGCCCCGAGGGCTG
CCGGATCTCCCATGGACATACGTATGACGCCAGCAACCTGGACCAGGTCCTGTTCCCCTACCCAGAGGAC
AATGGCCAGAGGAAAAACATTGAGAAGCTGCTGAGCCACCTGGAGAGGGGCGTGGTCCTCTGGATGGCCC
CCGACGGGCTCTATGCGAAAAGACTGTGCCAGAGCAGGATCTACTGGGACGGGCCCCTGGCGCTGTGCAA
CGACCGGCCCAACAAACTGGAGAGAGACCAGACCTGCAAGCTCTTTGACACACAGCAGTTCTTGTCAGAG
CTGCAAGCGTTTGCTCACCACGGCCGCTCCCTGCCAAGATTCCAGGTGACTCTATGCTTTGGAGAGGAGT
TTCCAGACCCTCAGAGGCAAAGAAAGCTCATCACAGCTCACGTAGAACCTCTGCTAGCCAGACAACTATA
TTATTTTGCTCAACAAAACAGTGGACATTTCCTGAGGGGCTACGATTTACCAGAACACATCAGCAATCCA
GAAGATTACCACAGATCTATCCGCCATTCCTCTATTCAAGAATGA
