>Addgene plasmid #219042 | SFFV-IRF4-Brd 64 | depositor partial sequence | sequence record 427607 | Barcode sequence
TGTACAACCCAGTTAGCGCT
